Addgene plasmid #192901: pPB-cT3G-cERP2-FOSB
Purpose: Barcoded piggybac transposon vector with Dox-inducible expression of FOSB
Depositing lab: George Church. Depositing organization: Harvard Medical School. Publication: Directed differentiation of human iPSCs to functional ovarian granulosa-like cells via transcription factor overexpression. Pierson Smela MD, Kramme CC, Fortuna PRJ, Adams JL, Su R, Dong E, Kobayashi M, Brixi G, Kavirayuni VS, Tysinger E, Kohman RE, Shioda T, Chatterjee P, Church GM. Elife. 2023 Feb 21;12:e83291. doi: 10.7554/eLife.83291. PubMed 36803359.
Backbone
  Vector backbone: PB-CT3G-CERP2-MG
  Backbone manufacturer: George Church (Addgene plasmid # 175503)
  Backbone size w/o insert (bp): 6509
  Vector type: Mammalian Expression
  Selectable markers: Puromycin
Growth in bacteria
  Bacterial resistance: Ampicillin, 100 μg/mL
  Growth temperature: 37°C
  Growth strain: DH5alpha
  Copy number: High Copy
Gene/Insert
  Gene/Insert name: FOSB
  Species: H. sapiens (human)
  Insert size (bp): 1028
  Entrez Gene: FOSB (a.k.a. AP-1, G0S3, GOS3, GOSB)
  Promoter: TET3G-miniCMV
  Tag / fusion protein: HA (C terminal on insert)
  Cloning method: Gateway Cloning
Terms and licenses: Academic/Nonprofit Terms; Industry Terms: Not Available to Industry
Depositor comments: Also expresses rTTA and puromycin acetyltransferase
How to cite: pPB-cT3G-cERP2-FOSB was a gift from George Church (Addgene plasmid # 192901 ; http://n2t.net/addgene:192901 ; RRID:Addgene_192901)
