[The description below was written by a language model from this plasmid's Addgene catalogue record and pLannotate feature annotations shown in this document.]
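Description:
pPB-cT3G-cERP2-FOSB is a mammalian expression plasmid built as a piggyBac transposon, made by Gateway recombination of the human FOSB coding sequence into the PB-cT3G-cERP2 destination backbone. It is maintained in E. coli through a high-copy ColE1/pUC-type origin with ampicillin resistance (AmpR under its own bla promoter). Remnants of lac regulatory sequence and lacZα are also annotated in the bacterial backbone. The transposon terminal repeats themselves are not called in the automated feature table, so their positions cannot be given from this record. The barcode mentioned in the catalogue purpose is likewise not annotated. Short matches to a yeast SNR52 promoter and a gRNA scaffold downstream of the insert are small fragments and probably incidental hits.

The payload consists of two divergent units. A third-generation Tet-responsive promoter (TRE3G with a minimal CMV core, spanning the numbering origin of the circular map) drives FOSB, which is flanked by attB1 and attB2 sites, fused at its C terminus to an HA epitope, and followed by an SV40 polyadenylation signal. FOSB is an AP-1 family transcription factor that partners with Jun proteins. On the opposite strand, a CMV enhancer joined to the EF-1α core promoter drives a reverse tetracycline transactivator followed by puromycin N-acetyltransferase and a second SV40 poly(A). How the two coding regions are linked is not annotated. A single integrated cassette therefore supplies the inducer-responsive activator, the drug marker and the inducible gene. Co-delivery with a piggyBac transposase would allow genomic integration, puromycin selection of stable cells and doxycycline-triggered FOSB expression. The associated work used such vectors for transcription-factor overexpression to direct differentiation of human iPSCs toward ovarian granulosa-like cells.
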