Features (pLannotate 1.2.2; 27 found; start..end, strand, type, name):
      7..53      +  promoter       TRE3GV promoter (fragment): 3rd-generation Tet-responsive promoter that can be activated by binding of Tet-On® 3G, optimized for retroviral and lentiviral vectors
    111..135     +  protein_bind   attB1: mutant version of attB; recombination site for the Gateway® BP reaction BP Clonase™
    141..1154    +  CDS            FOSB (sequence partly withheld): FOSB_HUMAN - Also known as G0S3. Experimental evidence at protein level: Swiss-Prot protein existence level 1. FosB interacts with Jun proteins enhancing their DNA binding activity. From Homo sapiens (Human).
   1162..1186    -  protein_bind   attB2: mutant version of attB; recombination site for the Gateway® BP reaction BP Clonase™
   1188..1216    +  CDS            3xHA (fragment): three tandem HA epitope tags
   1254..1276    +  promoter       SNR52 promoter (fragment): promoter for the S. cerevisiae small nucleolar RNA gene SNR52
   1297..1320    +  misc_RNA       gRNA scaffold (fragment): guide RNA scaffold for the Streptococcus pyogenes CRISPR/Cas9 system
   1381..1515    -  polyA_signal   SV40 poly(A) signal: SV40 polyadenylation signal
   1828..1985    +  CDS            lacZα (fragment): LacZα fragment of β-galactosidase; lacZ fragment
   1991..2090    -  misc_feature   bom (fragment): basis of mobility region from pBR322
   2194..2229    -  CDS            rop (fragment): Rop protein, which maintains plasmids at low copy number; rop
   2325..2429    +  promoter       AmpR promoter: bla
   2430..3290    +  CDS            AmpR: β-lactamase; bla; confers resistance to ampicillin, carbenicillin, and related antibiotics
   3461..4049    +  rep_origin     ori: high-copy-number ColE1/pMB1/pBR322/pUC origin of replication
   4232..4324    +  CDS            lacI (fragment): lac repressor; lacI; The lac repressor binds to the lac operator to inhibit transcription in E. coli. This inhibition can be relieved by adding lactose or isopropyl-β-D-thiogalactopyranoside (IPTG).
   4330..4413    +  CDS            lacI (fragment): lac repressor; lacI; The lac repressor binds to the lac operator to inhibit transcription in E. coli. This inhibition can be relieved by adding lactose or isopropyl-β-D-thiogalactopyranoside (IPTG).
   4426..4447    +  protein_bind   CAP binding site: CAP binding activates transcription in the presence of cAMP. E. coli catabolite activator protein
   4462..4492    +  promoter       lac promoter: promoter for the E. coli lac operon
   4500..4516    +  protein_bind   lac operator: The lac repressor binds to the lac operator to inhibit transcription in E. coli. This inhibition can be relieved by adding lactose or isopropyl-β-D-thiogalactopyranoside (IPTG). lac repressor encoded by lacI
   4804..4885    -  polyA_signal   SV40 poly(A) signal: SV40 polyadenylation signal
   4908..4991    -  CDS            large T antigen (fragment): large T antigen from SV40 (simian virus 40)
   5005..5601    -  CDS            pac: PUAC_STRAD - Protein predicted: Swiss-Prot protein existence level 4. Detoxification of puromycin. From Streptomyces alboniger.
   5674..5784    -  CDS            VP48: 3 tandem repeats of the minimal activation domain of herpes simplex virus VP16 (Cheng et al., 2013)
   5714..6411    -  CDS            rtTA3 (fragment): reverse tetracycline transactivator 3 activates expression from Tet-responsive promoters in the presence of doxycycline
   6464..6675    -  promoter       EF-1α core promoter: core promoter for human elongation factor EF-1α
   6676..7055    -  enhancer       CMV enhancer: human cytomegalovirus immediate early enhancer
   7256..7504    +  promoter       TRE3GV promoter (fragment): 3rd-generation Tet-responsive promoter that can be activated by binding of Tet-On® 3G, optimized for retroviral and lentiviral vectors
>Addgene plasmid #192901 | pPB-cT3G-cERP2-FOSB | addgene full sequence | sequence record 377019 | Addgene NGS Result
AAGCTTGCCTATATAAGCAGAGCTCGTTTAGTGAACCGTCAGATCGCCTGGAGACGCCATCCACGCTGTT
TTGACCTCCATAGAAGACACCGGGACCGATCCAGCCTACCACAAGTTTGTACAAAAAAGCAGGCTCCACC
ATGTTTCAGGCTTTCCCCGGAGACTACGACTCCGGCTCCCGGTGCAGCTCCTCACCCTCTGCCGAGTCTC
AATATCTGTCTTCGGTGGACTCCTTCGGCAGTCCACCCACCGCCGCGGCCTCCCAGGAGTGCGCCGGTCT
CGGGGAAATGCCCGGTTCCTTCGTGCCCACGGTCACCGCGATCACAACCAGCCAGGACCTCCAGTGGCTT
GTGCAACCCACCCTCATCTCTTCCATGGCCCAGTCCCAGGGGCAGCCACTGGCCTCCCAGCCCCCGGTCG
TCGACCCCTACGACATGCCGGGAACCAGCTACTCCACACCAGGCATGAGTGGCTACAGCAGTGGCGGAGC
GAGTGGCAGTGGTGGGCCTTCCACCAGCGGAACTACCAGTGGGCCTGGGCCTGCCCGCCCAGCCCGAGCC
CGGCCTAGGAGACCCCGAGAGGAGACGCTCACCCCA
[201 nt withheld, positions 597-797]
CCGGGCTGCAAGATCCCCTACGAAGAGGGGCCCGGGCCGGGCCCGCTGGCGGAGGTGAGAGATTTGCCGG
GCTCAGCACCGGCTAAGGAAGATGGCTTCAGCTGGCTGCTGCCGCCCCCGCCACCACCGCCCCTGCCCTT
CCAGACCAGCCAAGACGCACCCCCCAACCTGACGGCTTCTCTCTTTACACACAGTGAAGTTCAAGTCCTC
GGCGACCCCTTCCCCGTTGTTAACCCTTCGTACACTTCTTCGTTTGTCCTCACCTGCCCGGAGGTCTCCG
CGTTCGCCGGCGCCCAACGCACCAGCGGCAGTGACCAGCCTTCCGATCCCCTGAACTCGCCCTCCCTCCT
CGCTCTGTGGATCCACCCAGCTTTCTTGTACAAAGTGGTATACCCATACGATGTTCCAGATTACGCTTAG
TAATGAGAAATACTCAGAAGATGTCACTCACCATAGTCCGCAGTGAAAGATAAATGATCCGAACAAGTTA
TGAATTTTTGTTTTAGAGCTAGAAATAGCAAGTAGGCCACTGAGCAAGAACTATGAATGAGATCTTTAGA
CATATTGCGGCCGCTTTCTCCGCGATCCAGACATGATAAGATACATTGATGAGTTTGGACAAACCAAAAC
TAGAATGCAGTGAAAAAAATGCCTTATTTGTGAAATTTGTGATGCTATTGCCTTATTTGTAACCATTATA
AGCTGCAATAAACAAGTTATCTATAACAAGAAAATATATATATAATAAGTTATCACGTAAGTAGAACATG
AAATAACAATATAATTATCGTATGAGTTAAATCTTAAAAGTCACGTAAAAGATAATCATGCGTCATTTTG
ACTCACGCGGTCGTTATAGTTCAAAATCAGTGACACTTACCGCATTGACAAGCACGCCTCACGGGAGCTC
CAAGCGGCGACTGAGATGTCCTAAATGCACAGCGACGGATTCGCGCTATTTAGAAAGAGAGAGCAATATT
TCAAGAATGCATGCGTCAATTTTACGCAGACTATCTTTCTAGGGTTAAGAATTCACTGGCCGTCGTTTTA
CAACGTCGTGACTGGGAAAACCCTGGCGTTACCCAACTTAATCGCCTTGCAGCACATCCCCCTTTCGCCA
GCTGGCGTAATAGCGAAGAGGCCCGCACCGATCGCCCTTCCCAACAGTTGCGCAGCCTGAATGGCGAATG
GCGCCTGATGCGGTATTTTCTCCTTACGCATCTGTGCGGTATTTCACACCGCATATGGTGCACTCTCAGT
ACAATCTGCTCTGATGCCGCATAGTTAAGCCAGCCCCGACACCCGCCAACACCCGCTGACGCGCCCTGAC
GGGCTTGTCTGCTCCCGGCATCCGCTTACAGACAAGCTGTGACCATGTCTCCGGGAGCTGCATGTGTCAG
AGGTTTTCACCGTCATCACCGAAACACGCGAGTTCGAAAGGGCCTCGTGATACGCCTATTTTTATAGGTT
AATGTCATGATAATAATGGTTTCTTAGACGTCAGGTGGCACTTTTCGGGGAAATGTGCGCGGAACCCCTA
TTTGTTTATTTTTCTAAATACATTCAAATATGTATCCGCTCATGAGACAATAACCCTGATAAATGCTTCA
ATAATATTGAAAAAGGAAGAGTATGAGTATTCAACATTTCCGTGTCGCCCTTATTCCCTTTTTTGCGGCA
TTTTGCCTTCCTGTTTTTGCTCACCCAGAAACGCTGGTGAAAGTAAAAGATGCTGAAGATCAGTTGGGTG
CACGAGTGGGTTACATCGAACTGGATCTCAACAGCGGTAAGATCCTTGAGAGTTTTCGCCCCGAAGAACG
TTTTCCAATGATGAGCACTTTTAAAGTTCTGCTATGTGGCGCGGTATTATCCCGTATTGACGCCGGGCAA
GAGCAACTCGGTCGCCGCATACACTATTCTCAGAATGACTTGGTTGAGTACTCACCAGTCACAGAAAAGC
ATCTTACGGATGGCATGACAGTAAGAGAATTATGCAGTGCTGCCATAACCATGAGTGATAACACTGCGGC
CAACTTACTTCTGACAACGATCGGAGGACCGAAGGAGCTAACCGCTTTTTTGCACAACATGGGGGATCAT
GTAACTCGCCTTGATCGTTGGGAACCGGAGCTGAATGAAGCCATACCAAACGACGAGCGTGACACCACGA
TGCCTGTAGCAATGGCAACAACGTTGCGCAAACTATTAACTGGCGAACTACTTACTCTAGCTTCCCGGCA
ACAATTAATAGACTGGATGGAGGCGGATAAAGTTGCAGGACCACTTCTGCGCTCGGCCCTTCCGGCTGGC
TGGTTTATTGCTGATAAATCTGGAGCCGGTGAGCGTGGTTCACGCGGTATCATTGCAGCACTGGGGCCAG
ATGGTAAGCCCTCCCGTATCGTAGTTATCTACACGACGGGGAGTCAGGCAACTATGGATGAACGAAATAG
ACAGATCGCTGAGATAGGTGCCTCACTGATTAAGCATTGGTAACTGTCAGACCAAGTTTACTCATATATA
CTTTAGATTGATTTAAAACTTCATTTTTAATTTAAAAGGATCTAGGTGAAGATCCTTTTTGATAATCTCA
TGACCAAAATCCCTTAACGTGAGTTTTCGTTCCACTGAGCGTCAGACCCCGTAGAAAAGATCAAAGGATC
TTCTTGAGATCCTTTTTTTCTGCGCGTAATCTGCTGCTTGCAAACAAAAAAACCACCGCTACCAGCGGTG
GTTTGTTTGCCGGATCAAGAGCTACCAACTCTTTTTCCGAAGGTAACTGGCTTCAGCAGAGCGCAGATAC
CAAATACTGTTCTTCTAGTGTAGCCGTAGTTAGGCCACCACTTCAAGAACTCTGTAGCACCGCCTACATA
CCTCGCTCTGCTAATCCTGTTACCAGTGGCTGCTGCCAGTGGCGATAAGTCGTGTCTTACCGGGTTGGAC
TCAAGACGATAGTTACCGGATAAGGCGCAGCGGTCGGGCTGAACGGGGGGTTCGTGCACACAGCCCAGCT
TGGAGCGAACGACCTACACCGAACTGAGATACCTACAGCGTGAGCTATGAGAAAGCGCCACGCTTCCCGA
AGGGAGAAAGGCGGACAGGTATCCGGTAAGCGGCAGGGTCGGAACAGGAGAGCGCACGAGGGAGCTTCCA
GGGGGAAACGCCTGGTATCTTTATAGTCCTGTCGGGTTTCGCCACCTCTGACTTGAGCGTCGATTTTTGT
GATGCTCGTCAGGGGGGCGGAGCCTATGGAAAAACGCCAGCAACGCGGCCTTTTTACGGTTCCTGGCCTT
TTGCTGGCCTTTTGCTCACATGTTCTTTCCTGCGTTATCCCCTGATTCTGTGGATAACCGTATTACCGCC
TTTGAGTGAGCTGATACCGCTCGCCGCAGCCGAACGACCGAGCGCAGCGAGTCAGTGAGCGAGGAAGCGG
ATGAGCGCCCAATACGCAAACCGCCTCTCACCGCGCGTTGGCCGATTCATTAATGCAGCTGGCACGACAG
GTTTCCCGACTGGAAAGCGGGCAGTGAGCGCAACGCAAACCGCCTCTCCCCGCGCGTTGGCCGATTCATT
AATGCAGCTGGCACGACAGGTTTCCCGACTGGAAAGCGGGCAGTGAGCGCAACGCAATTAATGTGAGTTA
GCTCACTCATTAGGCACCCCAGGCTTTACACTTTATGCTTCCGGCTCGTATGTTGTGTGGAATTGTGAGC
GGATAACAATTTCACACAGGAAACAGCTATGACCATGATTACGCCAAGGTCGACTTAACCCTAGAAAGAT
AATCATATTGTGACGTACGTTAAAGATAATCATGCGTAAAATTGACGCATGTGTTTTATCGGTCTGTATA
TCGAGGTTTATTTATTAATTTGAATAGATATTAAGTTTTATTATATTTACACTTACATACTAATAATAAA
TTCAACAAACAATTTATTTATGTTTATTTATTTATTAAAAAAAAACAAAAACTCAAAATTTCTTCTATAA
AGTAACAAAACTTTTAGCAGTGAAAAAAATGCTTTATTTGTGAAATTTGTGATGCTATTGCTTTATTTGT
AACCATTATAAGCTGCAATAAACAAGTTAACAACAACAATTGCATTCATTTTATGTTTCAGGTTCAGGGG
GAGGTGTGGGAGGTTTTTTAAAGCAAGTAAAACCTCTACAAATGTGGTATGGCTGATTATGATCCTCTGG
AGATTCATGCGCCAGGTTTTCTGGTCATGCACCACGTTCGTGGGCCCTCAGGAACCTCCACGTCAGCGGT
AACTGTGAAGCCCAGTCGCTCGTAAAAAGGAAGATTCCGGGGAGCACTGGTTTCGAGGAACGCCGGCACG
CCAGCCCGTTCCGCGGCCTCAACACCAGGAAGAACGACAGCGCTTCCCAAACCTTTACCTTGGTGATCTG
GGCTGACACCGACAGTGGCAAGAAACCACGCAGGCTCCTTTGGTCTATGAGGAGCCAGCAAGCCCTCCAT
TTGCTGTTGTGCCGCCAACCTACTCCCTGACAGCTCGGCCATCCGCGGACCTATTTCCGCGAACACTGCG
CCGGCTTCGACGCTTTCCGGAGTAGTCCAGACCGCAACTGCGGCACCATCGTCCGCAACCCAAACTTTAC
CAATGTCCAGACCCACGCGCGTAAGAAACAGCTCTTGCAACTCAGTTACCCTCTCTATGTGTCTGTCCGG
ATCTACGGTATGGCGGGTCGCTGGATAATCTGCAAATGCTGCGGCAAGTGTTCGGACAGCCCGTGGTACA
TCGTCACGGGTAGCGAGCCTAACAGTGGGCTTATATTCCGTCATGGGGCCGGGGTTCTCCTCCACGTCGC
CGGCCTGCTTCAGCAGGCTGAAGTTGGTGGCGCCGCTGCCCCCGGGGAGCATGTCAAGGTCAAAATCGTC
AAGAGCGTCAGCAGGCAGCATATCAAGGTCAAAGTCGTCAAGGGCATCGGCTGGGAGCATGTCTAAGTCA
AAATCGTCAAGGGCGTCGGTCGGCCCGCCGCTTTCGCACTTTAGCTGTTTCTCCAGGCCACATATGATTA
GTTCCAGGCCGAAAAGGAAGGCAGGTTCGGCTCCCTGCCGGTCGAACAGCTCAATTGCTTGTTTCAGAAG
TGGGGGCATAGAATCGGTGGTAGGTGTCTCTCTTTCCTCTTTTGCTACTTGATGCTCCTGTTCCTCCAAT
ACGCAGCCCAGTGTAAAGTGGCCCACGGCGGACAGAGCGTACAGTGCGTTCTCCAGGGAGAAGCCTTGCT
GACACAGGAACGCGAGCTGATTTTCCAGGGTTTCGTACTGTTTCTCTGTTGGGCGGGTGCCGAGATGCAC
TTTAGCCCCGTCACGATGTGAGAGGAGAGCACAGCGGTATGACTTGGCGTTGTTCCGCAGAAAGTCTTGC
CATGACTCGCCTTCCAGGGGGCAGGAGTGGGTATGATGCCTGTCCAGCATCTCGATTGGCAGGGCATCGA
GCAGGGCCCGCTTGTTCTTCACGTGCCAGTACAGGGTAGGCTGCTCAACTCCCAGCTTTTGAGCGAGTTT
CCTTGTCGTCAGGCCTTCGATACCGACTCCATTGAGTAATTCCAGAGCAGAGTTTATGACTTTGCTCTTG
TCCAGTCTAGACATCTTATCGTCATCGTCTTTGTAATCCATGGTGGCGGATCCCGCGTCACGACACCTGT
GTTCTGGCGGCAAACCCGTTGCGAAAAAGAACGTTCACGGCGACTACTGCACTTATATACGGTTCTCCCC
CACCCTCGGGAAAAAGGCGGAGCCAGTACACGACATCACTTTCCCAGTTTACCCCGCGCCACCTTCTCTA
GGCACCGGTTCAATTGCCGACCCCTCCCCCCAACTTCTCGGGCACTGTGGGCCATGTGCGCTCTGCCCCA
TGGTAATAGCCATGACTAATACGTAGATGTACTGCCAAGTAGGAAAGTGCCATAAGGTCATGTACTGGGC
ATAATGCCAGGCGGGCCATTTACCGTCATTGACGTCAATAGGGGGCGTACTTGGCATATGATACACTTGA
TGTACTGCCAAGTGGGCAGTTTACCGTAAATACTCCACCCATTGACGTCAATGGAAAGTGCCTATTGGCG
TTACTATGGGAACATACGTCATTATTGACGTCAATGGGCGGGGGTCGTTGGGCGGTCAGCCAGGCGGGCC
ATTTACCGTAAGTTATGTAACGCGGAACTCCATATATGGGCTATGAACTAATGACCCCGTAATTGATTAC
TATTAATAACTAGTCAATAATCAATGTCATAAGCTCTAATCGCATAATCGAGCTAAGAGCGATTAATATG
CTTAGCTAGCTTAGCTAAGCTAGATTTCTCTATTCTCCCACAATATATAGCAGCTATTAGCTTAGCAGTC
CGAATACGATCGTCCACGATCCATAAGCGTAACACATTTGAGTAGCGACTGACGGGCACCGGAGCCACTC
GAGTGGAATTATCACCTCGAGTTTACTCCCTATCAGTGATAGAGAACGTATGAAGAGTTTACTCCCTATC
AGTGATAGAGAACGTATGCAGACTTTACTCCCTATCAGTGATAGAGAACGTATAAGGAGTTTACTCCCTA
TCAGTGATAGAGAACGTATGACCAGTTTACTCCCTATCAGTGATAGAGAACGTATCTACAGTTTACTCCC
TATCAGTGATAGAGAACGTATATCCAGTTTACTCCCTATCAGTGATAGAGAACGTAT
